>Addgene plasmid #234992 | pBS CMV GAG | addgene full sequence | sequence record 466801 | Addgene NGS Result
ATAAATCAATATTGGCTATTGGCCATTGCATACGTTGTATCCATATCATAATATGTACATTTATATTGGC
TCATGTCCAACATTACCGCCATGTTGACATTGATTATTGACTAGTTATTAATAGTAATCAATTACGGGGT
CATTAGTTCATAGCCCATATATGGAGTTCCGCGTTACATAACTTACGGTAAATGGCCCGCCTGGCTGACC
GCCCAACGACCCCCGCCCATTGACGTCAATAATGACGTATGTTCCCATAGTAACGCCAATAGGGACTTTC
CATTGACGTCAATGGGTGGAGTATTTACGGTAAACTGCCCACTTGGCAGTACATCAAGTGTATCATATGC
CAAGTACGCCCCCTATTGACGTCAATGACGGTAAATGGCCCGCCTGGCATTATGCCCAGTACATGACCTT
ATGGGACTTTCCTACTTGGCAGTACATCTACGTATTAGTCATCGCTATTACCATGGTGATGCGGTTTTGG
CAGTACATCAATGGGCGTGGATAGCGGTTTGACTCACGGGGATTTCCAAGTCTCCACCCCATTGACGTCA
ATGGGAGTTTGTTTTGGCACCAAAATCAACGGGACTTTCCAAAATGTCGTAACAACTCCGCCCCATTGAC
GCAAATGGGCGGTAGGCGTGTACGGTGGGAGGTCTATATAAGCAGAGCTCGTTTAGTGAACCGTCAGATC
GCCTGGAGACGCCATCCACGCTGTTTTGACCTCCATAGAAGACACCGGGACCGATCCAGCCTCCGCGGCC
CCAAGCTTGGGCATCGTTCTGTGTTGTCTCTGTCTGACTGTGTTTCTGTATTTGTCTGAAAATATGGGCC
AGACTGTTACCACTCCCTTAAGTTTGACCTTAGGTCACTGGAAAGATGTCGAGCGGATCGCTCACAACCA
GTCGGTAGATGTCAAGAAGAGACGTTGGGTTACCTTCTGCTCTGCAGAATGGCCAACCTTTAACGTCGGA
TGGCCGCGAGACGGCACCTTTAACCGAGACCTCATCACCCAGGTTAAGATCAAGGTCTTTTCACCTGGCC
CGCATGGACACCCAGACCAGGTCCCCTACATCGTGACCTGGGAAGCCTTGGCTTTTGACCCCCCTCCCTG
GGTCAAGCCCTTTGTACACCCTAAGCCTCCGCCTCCTCTTCCTCCATCCGCCCCGTCTCTCCCCCTTGAA
CCTCCTCGTTCGACCCCGCCTCGATCCTCCCTTTATCCAGCCCTCACTCCTTCTCTAGGCGCCAAACCTA
AACCTCAAGTTCTTTCTGACAGTGGGGGGCCGCTCATCGACCTACTTACAGAAGACCCCCCGCCTTATAG
GGACCCAAGACCACCCCCTTCCGACAGGGACGGAAATGGTGGAGAAGCGACCCCTGCGGGAGAGGCACCG
GACCCCTCCCCAATGGCATCTCGCCTACGTGGGAGACGGGAGCCCCCTGTGGCCGACTCCACTACCTCGC
AGGCATTCCCCCTCCGCGCAGGAGGAAACGGACAGCTTCAATACTGGCCGTTCTCCTCTTCTGACCTTTA
CAACTGGAAAAATAATAACCCTTCTTTTTCTGAAGATCCAGGTAAACTGACAGCTCTGATCGAGTCTGTC
CTCATCACCCATCAGCCCACCTGGGACGACTGTCAGCAGCTGTTGGGGACTCTGCTGACCGGAGAAGAAA
AACAACGGGTGCTCTTAGAGGCTAGAAAGGCGGTGCGGGGCGATGATGGGCGCCCCACTCAACTGCCCAA
TGAAGTCGATGCCGCTTTTCCCCTCGAGCGCCCAGACTGGGATTACACCACCCAGGCAGGTAGGAACCAC
CTAGTCCACTATCGCCAGTTGCTCCTAGCGGGTCTCCAAAACGCGGGCAGAAGCCCCACCAATTTGGCCA
AGGTAAAAGGAATAACACAAGGGCCCAATGAGTCTCCCTCGGCCTTCCTAGAGAGACTTAAGGAAGCCTA
TCGCAGGTACACTCCTTATGACCCTGAGGACCCAGGGCAAGAAACTAATGTGTCTATGTCTTTCATTTGG
CAGTCTGCCCCAGACATTGGGAGAAAGTTAGAGAGGTTAGAAGATTTAAAAAACAAGACGCTTGGAGATT
TGGTTAGAGAGGCAGAAAAGATCTTTAATAAACGAGAAACCCCGGAAGAAAGAGAGGAACGTATCAGGAG
AGAAACAGAGGAAAAAGAAGAACGCCGTAGGACAGAGGATGAGCAGAAAGAGAAAGAAAGAGATCGTAGG
AGACATAGAGAGATGAGCAAGCTATTGGCCACTGTCGTTAGTGGACAGAAACAGGATAGACAGGGAGGAG
AACGAAGGAGGTCCCAACTCGATCGCGACCAGTGTGCCTACTGCAAAGAAAAGGGGCACTGGGCTAAAGA
TTGTCCCAAGAAACCACGAGGACCTCGGGGACCAAGACCCCAGACCTCCCTCCTGCTGTGCCTTCTAGTT
GCCAGCCATCTGTTGTTTGCCCCTCCCCCGTGCCTTCCTTGACCCTGGAAGGTGCCACTCCCACTGTCCT
TTCCTAATAAAATGAGGAAATTGCATCGCATTGTCTGAGTAGGTGTCATTCTATTCTGGGGGGTGGGGTG
GGGCAGGACAGCAAGGGGGAGGATTGGGAAGACAATAGCAGGCATGCTGGGGATGCGGTGGGCTCTATGG
CTTCTGAGGCGGAAAGAACCAGCTGGGGCTCGATCCTCTAGAGCGGCCGCCACCGCGGTGGAGCTCCAAT
TCGCCCTATAGTGAGTCGTATTACAATTCACTGGCCGTCGTTTTACAACGTCGTGACTGGGAAAACCCTG
GCGTTACCCAACTTAATCGCCTTGCAGCACATCCCCCTTTCGCCAGCTGGCGTAATAGCGAAGAGGCCCG
CACCGATCGCCCTTCCCAACAGTTGCGCAGCCTGAATGGCGAATGGG
[124 nt withheld, positions 2918-3041]
C
[91 nt withheld, positions 3043-3133]
A
[49 nt withheld, positions 3135-3183]
CCTTTGACGTTGGAGTCCACGTTCTTT
[37 nt withheld, positions 3211-3247]
ACCCTATCTCGGTCTATTCTTTTGATTTATAAGGGATTTTGCCGATTTCGGCCTATTGGTTAAAAAATGA
GCTGATTTAACAAAAATTTAACGCGAATTTTAACAAAATATTAACGCTTACAATTTAGGTGGCACTTTTC
GGGGAAATGTGCGCGGAACCCCTATTTGTTTATTTTTCTAAATACATTCAAATATGTATCCGCTCATGAG
ACAATAACCCTGATAAATGCTTCAATAATATTGAAAAAGGAAGAGTATGAGTATTCAACATTTCCGTGTC
GCCCTTATTCCCTTTTTTGCGGCATTTTGCCTTCCTGTTTTTGCTCACCCAGAAACGCTGGTGAAAGTAA
AAGATGCTGAAGATCAGTTGGGTGCACGAGTGGGTTACATCGAACTGGATCTCAACAGCGGTAAGATCCT
TGAGAGTTTTCGCCCCGAAGAACGTTTTCCAATGATGAGCACTTTTAAAGTTCTGCTATGTGGCGCGGTA
TTATCCCGTATTGACGCCGGGCAAGAGCAACTCGGTCGCCGCATACACTATTCTCAGAATGACTTGGTTG
AGTACTCACCAGTCACAGAAAAGCATCTTACGGATGGCATGACAGTAAGAGAATTATGCAGTGCTGCCAT
AACCATGAGTGATAACACTGCGGCCAACTTACTTCTGACAACGATCGGAGGACCGAAGGAGCTAACCGCT
TTTTTGCACAACATGGGGGATCATGTAACTCGCCTTGATCGTTGGGAACCGGAGCTGAATGAAGCCATAC
CAAACGACGAGCGTGACACCACGATGCCTGTAGCAATGGCAACAACGTTGCGCAAACTATTAACTGGCGA
ACTACTTACTCTAGCTTCCCGGCAACAATTAATAGACTGGATGGAGGCGGATAAAGTTGCAGGACCACTT
CTGCGCTCGGCCCTTCCGGCTGGCTGGTTTATTGCTGATAAATCTGGAGCCGGTGAGCGTGGGTCTCGCG
GTATCATTGCAGCACTGGGGCCAGATGGTAAGCCCTCCCGTATCGTAGTTATCTACACGACGGGGAGTCA
GGCAACTATGGATGAACGAAATAGACAGATCGCTGAGATAGGTGCCTCACTGATTAAGCATTGGTAACTG
TCAGACCAAGTTTACTCATATATACTTTAGATTGATTTAAAACTTCATTTTTAATTTAAAAGGATCTAGG
TGAAGATCCTTTTTGATAATCTCATGACCAAAATCCCTTAACGTGAGTTTTCGTTCCACTGAGCGTCAGA
CCCCGTAGAAAAGATCAAAGGATCTTCTTGAGATCCTTTTTTTCTGCGCGTAATCTGCTGCTTGCAAACA
AAAAAACCACCGCTACCAGCGGTGGTTTGTTTGCCGGATCAAGAGCTACCAACTCTTTTTCCGAAGGTAA
CTGGCTTCAGCAGAGCGCAGATACCAAATACTGTTCTTCTAGTGTAGCCGTAGTTAGGCCACCACTTCAA
GAACTCTGTAGCACCGCCTACATACCTCGCTCTGCTAATCCTGTTACCAGTGGCTGCTGCCAGTGGCGAT
AAGTCGTGTCTTACCGGGTTGGACTCAAGACGATAGTTACCGGATAAGGCGCAGCGGTCGGGCTGAACGG
GGGGTTCGTGCACACAGCCCAGCTTGGAGCGAACGACCTACACCGAACTGAGATACCTACAGCGTGAGCT
ATGAGAAAGCGCCACGCTTCCCGAAGGGAGAAAGGCGGACAGGTATCCGGTAAGCGGCAGGGTCGGAACA
GGAGAGCGCACGAGGGAGCTTCCAGGGGGAAACGCCTGGTATCTTTATAGTCCTGTCGGGTTTCGCCACC
TCTGACTTGAGCGTCGATTTTTGTGATGCTCGTCAGGGGGGCGGAGCCTATGGAAAAACGCCAGCAACGC
GGCCTTTTTACGGTTCCTGGCCTTTTGCTGGCCTTTTGCTCACATGTTCTTTCCTGCGTTATCCCCTGAT
TCTGTGGATAACCGTATTACCGCCTTTGAGTGAGCTGATACCGCTCGCCGCAGCCGAACGACCGAGCGCA
GCGAGTCAGTGAGCGAGGAAGCGGAAGAGCGCCCAATACGCAAACCGCCTCTCCCCGCGCGTTGGCCGAT
TCATTAATGCAGCTGGCACGACAGGTTTCCCGACTGGAAAGCGGGCAGTGAGCGCAACGCAATTAATGTG
AGTTAGCTCACTCATTAGGCACCCCAGGCTTTACACTTTATGCTTCCGGCTCGTATGTTGTGTGGAATTG
TGAGCGGATAACAATTTCACACAGGAAACAGCTATGACCATGATTACGCCAAGCTCGAAATTAACCCTCA
CTAAAGGGAACAAAAGCTGGTACCGGGCCCCCCCTCGAGATCCGGCCATTAGCCATATTATTCATTGGTT
ATATAGC
Features (pLannotate 1.2.2; 18 found; start..end, strand, type, name):
     96..475     +  enhancer       CMV enhancer: human cytomegalovirus immediate early enhancer
    476..679     +  promoter       CMV promoter: human cytomegalovirus (CMV) immediate early promoter
    837..1253    +  CDS            gag (truncated): truncated Moloney murine leukemia virus (MMLV) gag gene lacking the start codon
   2436..2660    +  polyA_signal   bGH poly(A) signal: bovine growth hormone polyadenylation signal
   2664..2685    +  promoter       SV40 promoter (fragment): SV40 enhancer and early promoter
   2697..2726    -  misc_feature   MCS (fragment): pBluescript multiple cloning site
   2735..2753    -  promoter       T7 promoter: promoter for bacteriophage T7 RNA polymerase
   2756..2913    +  CDS            lacZα (fragment): LacZα fragment of β-galactosidase; lacZ fragment
   2918..3346    +  rep_origin     f1 ori (sequence partly withheld): f1 bacteriophage origin of replication; arrow indicates direction of (+) strand synthesis
   3399..3503    +  promoter       AmpR promoter: bla
   3504..4364    +  CDS            AmpR: β-lactamase; bla; confers resistance to ampicillin, carbenicillin, and related antibiotics
   4535..5123    +  rep_origin     ori: high-copy-number ColE1/pMB1/pBR322/pUC origin of replication
   5306..5398    +  CDS            lacI (fragment): lac repressor; lacI; The lac repressor binds to the lac operator to inhibit transcription in E. coli. This inhibition can be relieved by adding lactose or isopropyl-β-D-thiogalactopyranoside (IPTG).
   5411..5432    +  protein_bind   CAP binding site: CAP binding activates transcription in the presence of cAMP. E. coli catabolite activator protein
   5447..5477    +  promoter       lac promoter: promoter for the E. coli lac operon
   5485..5501    +  protein_bind   lac operator: The lac repressor binds to the lac operator to inhibit transcription in E. coli. This inhibition can be relieved by adding lactose or isopropyl-β-D-thiogalactopyranoside (IPTG). lac repressor encoded by lacI
   5546..5564    +  promoter       T3 promoter: promoter for bacteriophage T3 RNA polymerase
   5576..5596    -  misc_feature   MCS (fragment): pBluescript multiple cloning site
