[The description below was written by a language model from this plasmid's Addgene catalogue record and pLannotate feature annotations shown in this document.]
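Description:
pBS CMV GAG is a mammalian expression plasmid of about 5.6 kb built on a pBluescript backbone and designed to express the Gag polyprotein of Moloney murine leukemia virus (MMLV). It is propagated in E. coli through a high-copy ColE1/pUC-type origin and selected with ampicillin via the β-lactamase (AmpR) gene and its own promoter. Typical pBluescript remnants are still present: an f1 phage origin, T7 and T3 promoters, fragments of the multiple cloning site, a lacZα fragment, and the lac promoter, operator and CAP binding site. These play no role in the mammalian expression function. No mammalian selection marker is annotated, only a very short SV40 promoter fragment, so the plasmid appears suited to transient transfection.

The expression cassette consists of the human cytomegalovirus immediate-early enhancer and promoter, followed by the gag insert, and terminated by the bovine growth hormone polyadenylation signal. According to the record, the insert was assembled by Gibson cloning and the viral polymerase coding sequence was deleted, leaving Gag alone. The automated annotation labels only a roughly 400 bp stretch as a "truncated gag" match. However, the interval between the promoter and the poly(A) signal is considerably longer, so this label probably reflects a partial match to a reference feature rather than the full extent of the insert.

Retroviral Gag is sufficient on its own to drive budding of particles from the plasma membrane. The stated purpose is accordingly the production of virus-like particles from mammalian cells. The associated work concerns cryo-electron tomography of a full-length membrane receptor displayed in extracellular vesicles.
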