Addgene plasmid #234992: pBS CMV GAG
Purpose: For production of Viral like particles (VLPs) by expressing the MLV GAG protein in mammalian cells
Depositing lab: Monica Gonzalez-Magaldi & Daniel Leahy. Depositing organization: University of Texas at Austin. Publication: Structure and organization of full-length Epidermal Growth Factor Receptor in extracellular vesicles by cryo-electron tomography. Gonzalez-Magaldi M, Gullapalli A, Papoulas O, Liu C, Leung AY, Guo L, Brilot A, Marcotte EM, Ke Z, Leahy DJ. bioRxiv [Preprint]. 2024 Nov 28:2024.11.25.625301. doi: 10.1101/2024.11.25.625301. PubMed 39651119.
Backbone
  Vector backbone: pBluescript
  Vector type: Mammalian Expression
Growth in bacteria
  Bacterial resistance: Ampicillin, 100 μg/mL
  Growth temperature: 37°C
  Growth strain: DH5alpha
  Copy number: High Copy
Gene/Insert
  Gene/Insert name: GAG
  Species: Moloney murine leukemia virus (MMLV)
  Mutation: Deleted polymerase coding sequence
  GenBank ID: PV031348
  Cloning method: Gibson Cloning
Terms and licenses: Academic/Nonprofit Terms; Industry Terms: Not Available to Industry
How to cite: pBS CMV GAG was a gift from Monica Gonzalez-Magaldi & Daniel Leahy (Addgene plasmid # 234992 ; http://n2t.net/addgene:234992 ; RRID:Addgene_234992)
